Addgene plasmid #24815: 3XFlag pCMV5-TOPO TAZ (S89A)
Depositing lab: Jeff Wrana. Depositing organization: Sinai Health System. Publication: TAZ controls Smad nucleocytoplasmic shuttling and regulates human embryonic stem-cell self-renewal. Varelas X, Sakuma R, Samavarchi-Tehrani P, Peerani R, Rao BM, Dembowy J, Yaffe MB, Zandstra PW, Wrana JL. Nat Cell Biol. 2008 Jul . 10(7):837-48. 10.1038/ncb1748 PubMed 18568018.
Backbone
  Vector backbone: pCMV5-TOPO
  Backbone size w/o insert (bp): 5000
  Vector type: Mammalian Expression
Growth in bacteria
  Bacterial resistance: Ampicillin, 100 μg/mL
  Growth temperature: 37°C
  Growth strain: DH5alpha
  Copy number: High Copy
Gene/Insert
  Gene/Insert name: TAZ (alt name: WWTR1)
  Species: H. sapiens (human)
  Mutation: Serine 89 mutated to Alanine
  Entrez Gene: WWTR1 (a.k.a. TAZ)
  Tag / fusion protein: 3XFlag (N terminal on insert)
  Cloning method: Restriction Enzyme; 5′ cloning site KpnI (not destroyed); 3′ cloning site EcoRI (not destroyed)
  Sequencing primers: 5′ CMV-F
Terms and licenses: Academic/Nonprofit Terms; Industry Terms
How to cite: 3XFlag pCMV5-TOPO TAZ (S89A) was a gift from Jeff Wrana (Addgene plasmid # 24815 ; http://n2t.net/addgene:24815 ; RRID:Addgene_24815)
