[The description below was written by a language model from this plasmid's Addgene catalogue record and pLannotate feature annotations shown in this document.]
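Description:
3XFlag pCMV5-TOPO TAZ (S89A) is a mammalian expression plasmid built on the pCMV5-TOPO backbone, with a sequenced length of about 5.9 kb. It is propagated in E. coli as a high-copy plasmid through a ColE1/pUC-type origin and selected with ampicillin via the β-lactamase gene and its native promoter. An f1 origin is also present, along with remnants of bacterial cloning elements (lac promoter and operator, CAP binding site, fragments of lacI and lacZα, and a T7 promoter) that have no evident role in mammalian expression. An SV40 enhancer/early promoter region sits downstream of the expression cassette. No drug-resistance gene is annotated after it, so the plasmid carries no apparent mammalian selection marker and is best suited to transient transfection.

The payload is human TAZ (WWTR1), a transcriptional coactivator that acts as a downstream target of the Hippo signaling pathway. The coding sequence was inserted between KpnI and EcoRI sites and fused at its N terminus to a 3xFLAG epitope tag, which allows detection and immunoprecipitation with anti-FLAG antibodies. Expression is driven by the human cytomegalovirus immediate early enhancer and promoter and terminated by the human growth hormone polyadenylation signal. The insert carries a serine 89 to alanine substitution. This residue is generally known as a LATS kinase phosphorylation site that mediates 14-3-3 binding and cytoplasmic retention, so the mutant is commonly used as a Hippo-insensitive, constitutively nuclear form of TAZ, although the record itself does not spell out this rationale. The associated publication concerns TAZ control of Smad nucleocytoplasmic shuttling and human embryonic stem cell self-renewal, consistent with use in overexpression studies of TAZ localization and signaling.
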