Features (pLannotate 1.2.2; 16 found; start..end, strand, type, name):
     27..406     +  enhancer       CMV enhancer: human cytomegalovirus immediate early enhancer
    408..607     +  promoter       CMV promoter: human cytomegalovirus (CMV) immediate early promoter
    647..712     +  CDS            3xFLAG: three tandem FLAG® epitope tags, followed by an enterokinase cleavage site
    719..1915    +  CDS            WWTR1: WWTR1_HUMAN - Also known as TAZ. Experimental evidence at protein level: Swiss-Prot protein existence level 1. Transcriptional coactivator which acts as a downstream regulatory target in the Hippo signaling pathway that plays a pivotal role in organ size control and tumor suppression by restricting proliferation and promoting apoptosis (PubMed:11118213, PubMed:18227151). The core of this pathway is composed of a kinase cascade wherein STK3/MST2 and STK4/MST1, in complex with its regulatory protein SAV1, phosphorylates and activates LATS1/2 in complex with its regulatory protein MOB1, which in
   1937..2559    +  polyA_signal   hGH poly(A) signal: human growth hormone polyadenylation signal
   2588..2917    +  promoter       SV40 promoter: SV40 enhancer and early promoter
   2960..2978    -  promoter       T7 promoter: promoter for bacteriophage T7 RNA polymerase
   3016..3032    -  protein_bind   lac operator: The lac repressor binds to the lac operator to inhibit transcription in E. coli. This inhibition can be relieved by adding lactose or isopropyl-β-D-thiogalactopyranoside (IPTG). lac repressor encoded by lacI
   3040..3070    -  promoter       lac promoter: promoter for the E. coli lac operon
   3085..3106    -  protein_bind   CAP binding site: CAP binding activates transcription in the presence of cAMP. E. coli catabolite activator protein
   3119..3211    -  CDS            lacI (fragment): lac repressor; lacI; The lac repressor binds to the lac operator to inhibit transcription in E. coli. This inhibition can be relieved by adding lactose or isopropyl-β-D-thiogalactopyranoside (IPTG).
   3394..3982    -  rep_origin     ori: high-copy-number ColE1/pMB1/pBR322/pUC origin of replication
   4153..5013    -  CDS            AmpR: β-lactamase; bla; confers resistance to ampicillin, carbenicillin, and related antibiotics
   5014..5118    -  promoter       AmpR promoter: bla
   5145..5573    +  rep_origin     f1 ori (sequence partly withheld): f1 bacteriophage origin of replication; arrow indicates direction of (+) strand synthesis
   5604..5758    -  CDS            lacZα (fragment): LacZα fragment of β-galactosidase; lacZ fragment
>Addgene plasmid #24815 | 3XFlag pCMV5-TOPO TAZ (S89A) | addgene full sequence | sequence record 137799 | Addgene NGS Result
CTCATGTCCAATATGACCGCCATGTTGACATTGATTATTGACTAGTTATTAATAGTAATCAATTACGGGG
TCATTAGTTCATAGCCCATATATGGAGTTCCGCGTTACATAACTTACGGTAAATGGCCCGCCTGGCTGAC
CGCCCAACGACCCCCGCCCATTGACGTCAATAATGACGTATGTTCCCATAGTAACGCCAATAGGGACTTT
CCATTGACGTCAATGGGTGGAGTATTTACGGTAAACTGCCCACTTGGCAGTACATCAAGTGTATCATATG
CCAAGTCCGCCCCCTATTGACGTCAATGACGGTAAATGGCCCGCCTGGCATTATGCCCAGTACATGACCT
TACGGGACTTTCCTACTTGGCAGTACATCTACGTATTAGTCATCGCTATTACCATGGTGATGCGGTTTTG
GCAGTACACCAATGGGCGTGGATAGCGGTTTGACTCACGGGGATTTCCAAGTCTCCACCCCATTGACGTC
AATGGGAGTTTGTTTTGGCACCAAAATCAACGGGACTTTCCAAAATGTCGTAATAACCCCGCCCCGTTGA
CGCAAATGGGCGGTAGGCGTGTACGGTGGGAGGTCTATATAAGCAGAGCTCGTTTAGTGAACCGTCAGAA
TTGATCTGGTACCATGGACTACAAAGACCATGACGGTGATTATAAAGATCATGACATCGATTACAAGGAT
GACGATGACAAGCTTGGGAATCCGGCCTCGGCGCCCCCTCCGCTCCCGCCGCCTGGGCAGCAAGTGATCC
ACGTCACGCAGGACCTAGACACAGACCTCGAAGCCCTCTTCAACTCTGTCATGAATCCGAAGCCTAGCTC
GTGGCGGAAGAAGATCCTGCCGGAGTCTTTCTTTAAGGAGCCTGATTCGGGCTCGCACTCGCGCCAGTCC
AGCACCGACTCGTCGGGCGGCCACCCGGGGCCTCGACTGGCTGGGGGTGCCCAGCATGTCCGCTCGCACG
CCTCGCCAGCGTCCCTGCAGCTGGGCACCGGCGCGGGTGCTGCGGGTAGCCCCGCGCAGCAGCACGCGCA
CCTCCGCCAGCAGTCCTACGACGTGACCGACGAGCTGCCACTGCCCCCGGGCTGGGAGATGACCTTCACG
GCCACTGGCCAGAGGTACTTCCTCAATCACATAGAAAAAATCACCACATGGCAAGACCCTAGGAAGGCGA
TGAATCAGCCTCTGAATCATATGAACCTCCACCCTGCCGTCAGTTCCACACCAGTGCCTCAGAGGTCCAT
GGCAGTATCCCAGCCAAATCTCGTGATGAATCACCAACACCAGCAGCAGATGGCCCCCAGTACCCTGAGC
CAGCAGAACCACCCCACTCAGAACCCACCCGCAGGGCTCATGAGTATGCCCAATGCGCTGACCACTCAGC
AGCAGCAGCAGCAGAAACTGCGGCTTCAGAGAATCCAGATGGAGAGAGAAAGGATTCGAATGCGCCAAGA
GGAGCTCATGAGGCAGGAAGCTGCCCTCTGTCGACAGCTCCCCATGGAAGCTGAGACTCTTGCCCCAGTT
CAGGCTGCTGTCAACCCACCCACGATGACCCCAGACATGAGATCCATCACTAATAATAGCTCAGATCCTT
TCCTCAATGGAGGGCCATATCATTCGAGGGAGCAGAGCACTGACAGTGGCCTGGGGTTAGGGTGCTACAG
TGTCCCCACAACTCCGGAGGACTTCCTCAGCAATGTGGATGAGATGGATACAGGAGAAAACGCAGGACAA
ACACCCATGAACATCAATCCCCAACAGACCCGTTTCCCTGATTTCCTTGACTGTCTTCCAGGAACAAACG
TTGACTTAGGAACTTTGGAATCTGAAGACCTGATCCCCCTCTTCAATGATGTAGAGTCTGCTCTGAACAA
AAGTGAGCCCTTTCTAACCTGGCTGTAAGAATTCAAGGGCGATCCCGGGTGGCATCCCTGTGACCCCTCC
CCAGTGCCTCTCCTGGCCCTGGAAGTTGCCACTCCAGTGCCCACCAGCCTTGTCCTAATAAAATTAAGTT
GCATCATTTTGTCTGACTAGGTGTCCTTCTATAATATTATGGGGTGGAGGGGGGTGGTATGGAGCAAGGG
GCAAGTTGGGAAGACAACCTGTAGGGCCTGCGGGGTCTATTGGGAACCAAGCTGGAGTGCAGTGGCACAA
TCTTGGCTCACTGCAATCTCCGCCTCCTGGGTTCAAGCGATTCTCCTGCCTCAGCCTCCCGAGTTGTTGG
GATTCCAGGCATGCATGACCAGGCTCAGCTAATTTTTGTTTTTTTGGTAGAGACGGGGTTTCACCATATT
GGCCAGGCTGGTCTCCAACTCCTAATCTCAGGTGATCTACCCACCTTGGCCTCCCAAATTGCTGGGATTA
CAGGCGTGAACCACTGCTCCCTTCCCTGTCCTTCTGATTTTAAAATAACTATACCAGCAGGAGGACGTCC
AGACACAGCATAGGCTACCTGGCCATGCCCAACCGGTGGGACATTTGAGTTGCTTGCTTGGCACTGTCCT
CTCATGCGTTGGGTCCACTCAGTAGATGCCTGTTGAATTGGGTACGCGGCCAGCTTGGCTGTGGAATGTG
TGTCAGTTAGGGTGTGGAAAGTCCCCAGGCTCCCCAGCAGGCAGAAGTATGCAAAGCATGCATCTCAATT
AGTCAGCAACCAGGTGTGGAAAGTCCCCAGGCTCCCCAGCAGGCAGAAGTATGCAAAGCATGCATCTCAA
TTAGTCAGCAACCATAGTCCCGCCCCTAACTCCGCCCATCCCGCCCCTAACTCCGCCCAGTTCCGCCCAT
TCTCCGCCCCATGGCTGACTAATTTTTTTTATTTATGCAGAGGCCGAGGCCGCCTCGGCCTCTGAGCTAT
TCCAGAAGTAGTGAGGAGGCTTTTTTGGAGGCCTAGGCTTTTGCAAAAAGCTCCTCGATCGAGGAACTGA
AAAACCAGAAAGTTAATTCCCTATAGTGAGTCGTATTAAATTCGTAATCATGTCATAGCTGTTTCCTGTG
TGAAATTGTTATCCGCTCACAATTCCACACAACATACGAGCCGGAAGCATAAAGTGTAAAGCCTGGGGTG
CCTAATGAGCGAGCTAACTCACATTAATTGCGTTGCGCTCACTGCCCGCTTTCCAGTCGGGAAACCTGTC
GTGCCAGCTGCATTAATGAATCGGCCAACGCGCGGGGAGAGGCGGTTTGCGTATTGGGCGCTCTTCCGCT
TCCTCGCTCACTGACTCGCTGCGCTCGGTCGTTCGGCTGCGGCGAGCGGTATCAGCTCACTCAAAGGCGG
TAATACGGTTATCCACAGAATCAGGGGATAACGCAGGAAAGAACATGTGAGCAAAAGGCCAGCAAAAGGC
CAGGAACCGTAAAAAGGCCGCGTTGCTGGCGTTTTTCCATAGGCTCCGCCCCCCTGACGAGCATCACAAA
AATCGACGCTCAAGTCAGAGGTGGCGAAACCCGACAGGACTATAAAGATACCAGGCGTTTCCCCCTGGAA
GCTCCCTCGTGCGCTCTCCTGTTCCGACCCTGCCGCTTACCGGATACCTGTCCGCCTTTCTCCCTTCGGG
AAGCGTGGCGCTTTCTCATAGCTCACGCTGTAGGTATCTCAGTTCGGTGTAGGTCGTTCGCTCCAAGCTG
GGCTGTGTGCACGAACCCCCCGTTCAGCCCGACCGCTGCGCCTTATCCGGTAACTATCGTCTTGAGTCCA
ACCCGGTAAGACACGACTTATCGCCACTGGCAGCAGCCACTGGTAACAGGATTAGCAGAGCGAGGTATGT
AGGCGGTGCTACAGAGTTCTTGAAGTGGTGGCCTAACTACGGCTACACTAGAAGAACAGTATTTGGTATC
TGCGCTCTGCTGAAGCCAGTTACCTTCGGAAAAAGAGTTGGTAGCTCTTGATCCGGCAAACAAACCACCG
CTGGTAGCGGTGGTTTTTTTGTTTGCAAGCAGCAGATTACGCGCAGAAAAAAAGGATCTCAAGAAGATCC
TTTGATCTTTTCTACGGGGTCTGACGCTCAGTGGAACGAAAACTCACGTTAAGGGATTTTGGTCATGAGA
TTATCAAAAAGGATCTTCACCTAGATCCTTTTAAATTAAAAATGAAGTTTTAAATCAATCTAAAGTATAT
ATGAGTAAACTTGGTCTGACAGTTACCAATGCTTAATCAGTGAGGCACCTATCTCAGCGATCTGTCTATT
TCGTTCATCCATAGTTGCCTGACTCCCCGTCGTGTAGATAACTACGATACGGGAGGGCTTACCATCTGGC
CCCAGTGCTGCAATGATACCGCGAGACCCACGCTCACCGGCTCCAGATTTATCAGCAATAAACCAGCCAG
CCGGAAGGGCCGAGCGCAGAAGTGGTCCTGCAACTTTATCCGCCTCCATCCAGTCTATTAATTGTTGCCG
GGAAGCTAGAGTAAGTAGTTCGCCAGTTAATAGTTTGCGCAACGTTGTTGCCATTGCTACAGGCATCGTG
GTGTCACGCTCGTCGTTTGGTATGGCTTCATTCAGCTCCGGTTCCCAACGATCAAGGCGAGTTACATGAT
CCCCCATGTTGTGCAAAAAAGCGGTTAGCTCCTTCGGTCCTCCGATCGTTGTCAGAAGTAAGTTGGCCGC
AGTGTTATCACTCATGGTTATGGCAGCACTGCATAATTCTCTTACTGTCATGCCATCCGTAAGATGCTTT
TCTGTGACTGGTGAGTACTCAACCAAGTCATTCTGAGAATAGTGTATGCGGCGACCGAGTTGCTCTTGCC
CGGCGTCAATACGGGATAATACCGCGCCACATAGCAGAACTTTAAAAGTGCTCATCATTGGAAAACGTTC
TTCGGGGCGAAAACTCTCAAGGATCTTACCGCTGTTGAGATCCAGTTCGATGTAACCCACTCGTGCACCC
AACTGATCTTCAGCATCTTTTACTTTCACCAGCGTTTCTGGGTGAGCAAAAACAGGAAGGCAAAATGCCG
CAAAAAAGGGAATAAGGGCGACACGGAAATGTTGAATACTCATACTCTTCCTTTTTCAATATTATTGAAG
CATTTATCAGGGTTATTGTCTCATGAGCGGATACATATTTGAATGTATTTAGAAAAATAAACAAATAGGG
GTTCCGCGCACATTTCCCCGAAAAGTGCCACCTG
[124 nt withheld, positions 5145-5268]
C
[91 nt withheld, positions 5270-5360]
A
[49 nt withheld, positions 5362-5410]
CCTTTGACGTTGGAGTCCACGTTCTTT
[37 nt withheld, positions 5438-5474]
ACCCTATCTCGGTCTATTCTTTTGATTTATAAGGGATTTTGCCGATTTCGGCCTATTGGTTAAAAAATGA
GCTGATTTAACAAAAATTTAACGCGAATTTTAACAAAATATTAACGCTTACAATTTCCATTCGCCATTCA
GGCTGCGCAACTGTTGGGAAGGGCGATCGGTGCGGGCCTCTTCGCTATTACGCCAGCTGGCGAAAGGGGG
ATGTGCTGCAAGGCGATTAAGTTGGGTAACGCCAGGGTTTTCCCAGTCACGACGTTGTAAAACGACGGCC
AGTGCCAAGCTGATCTATACATTGAATCAATATTGGCAATTAGCCATATTAGTCATTGGTTATATAGCAT
AAATCAATATTGGCTATTGGCCATTGCATACGTTGTATCTATATCATAATATGTACATTTATATTGG
