>Addgene plasmid #24815 | 3XFlag pCMV5-TOPO TAZ (S89A) | addgene partial sequence | sequence record 30785 | 24815 with CMV-F
GTGAACCGTCAGAATTGATCTGGTACCATGGACTACAAAGACCATGACGGTGATTATAAAGATCATGACA
TCGATTACAAGGATGACGATGACAAGCTTGGGAATCCGGCCTCGGCGCCCCCTCCGCTCCCGCCGCCTGG
GCAGCAAGTGATCCACGTCACGCAGGACCTAGACACAGACCTCGAAGCCCTCTTCAACTCTGTCATGAAT
CCGAAGCCTAGCTCGTGGCGGAAGAAGATCCTGCCGGAGTCTTTCTTTAAGGAGCCTGATTCGGGCTCGC
ACTCGCGCCAGTCCAGCACCGACTCGTCGGGCGGCCACCCGGGGCCTCGACTGGCTGGGGGTGCCCAGCA
TGTCCGCTCGCACGCCTCGCCAGCGTCCCTGCAGCTGGGCACCGGCGCGGGTGCTGCGGGTAGCCCCGCG
CAGCAGCACGCGCACCTCCGCCAGCAGTCCTACGACGTGACCGACGAGCTGCCACTGCCCCCGGGCTGGG
AGATGACCTTCACGGCCACTGGCCAGAGGTACTTCCTCAATCACATAGAAAAAATCACCACATGGCAAGA
CCCTAGGAAGGCGATGAATCAGCCTCTGAATCATATGAACCTCCACCCTGCCGTCAGTTCCACACCAGTG
CCTCAGAGGTCCATGGCAGTATCCCAGCCAAATCTCGTGATGAATCACCAACACCAGCAGCAGATGGCCC
CCAGTACCCTGAGCCAGCAGAACCACCCCACTCAGAACCCACCCGCAGGGCTCATGAGTATGCCCAATGC
GCTGACCACTCAGCAGCAGCAGCAGCAGAAACTGCGGCTTCAGAGAATCCAGATGGAGAGAGAAAGGATT
CGAATGCGCCAAGAGGAGCTCATGAGGCAGGAAGCTGCCCTCTGTCGACAGCTCCCCATGGAAGCTGA
